Addgene plasmid #56183: mCrimson-H2B-C-10
Purpose: Localization: Nucleus/Histones, Excitation: 588, Emission: 615
Depositing lab: Michael Davidson. Depositing organization: Florida State University, Tallahassee.
Backbone
  Vector backbone: mCrimson-C1
  Backbone size w/o insert (bp): 4750
  Vector type: Mammalian Expression
  Selectable markers: Neomycin (select with G418)
Growth in bacteria
  Bacterial resistance: Kanamycin, 50 μg/mL
  Growth temperature: 37°C
  Growth strain: DH5alpha
  Copy number: High Copy
Gene/Insert
  Gene/Insert name: H2B (alt names: Human Histone H2B; NM_021058.3)
  Species: H. sapiens (human)
  Mutation: D26G and V119I in H2B
  Entrez Gene: H2BC11 (a.k.a. H2B/r, H2BFR, H2BJ, HIST1H2BJ)
  Promoter: CMV
  Tag / fusion protein: mCrimson (N terminal on backbone)
  Cloning method: Unknown
  Sequencing primers: 5′ CMV-F; 3′ SV40pA-R
Terms and licenses: Academic/Nonprofit Terms; Industry Terms
Depositor comments: . Excitation = 588; Emission = 615
How to cite: mCrimson-H2B-C-10 was a gift from Michael Davidson (Addgene plasmid # 56183 ; http://n2t.net/addgene:56183 ; RRID:Addgene_56183)
