[The description below was written by a language model from this plasmid's Addgene catalogue record.]
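Description:
mCrimson-H2B-C-10 is a mammalian expression plasmid built on the mCrimson-C1 backbone (about 4.75 kb without the insert), a C1-style fluorescent protein fusion vector in which the gene of interest is placed downstream of the fluorophore. It is maintained as a high-copy plasmid in E. coli under kanamycin selection and carries a neomycin resistance marker, so transfected mammalian cells can be selected with G418 to derive stable lines. No feature table accompanies the record, so the origin of replication and other backbone elements are not listed explicitly. The use of an SV40 polyA reverse sequencing primer suggests that an SV40 polyadenylation signal lies downstream of the cassette.

The payload is human histone H2B (the H2BC11/HIST1H2BJ gene), expressed from the CMV promoter as a fusion with the red fluorescent protein mCrimson at its N terminus. The H2B coding sequence is recorded as carrying two substitutions, D26G and V119I; the record does not comment on their functional significance. The "10" in the name probably refers to the length of the linker between the two proteins, but the record does not say so. Because H2B is a core nucleosome component, the fusion is incorporated into chromatin and labels the nucleus.

The stated purpose is a nucleus/histone localization marker, with excitation at 588 nm and emission at 615 nm. Constructs of this type are typically used for fluorescence imaging of nuclei and chromatin in cells, and as a red-channel marker alongside spectrally distinct fluorophores.
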