>Addgene plasmid #56183 | mCrimson-H2B-C-10 | depositor partial sequence | sequence record 87082 | insert sequence
GATCCGCTAGCGCTACCGGTCGCCACCATGGTGAGCAAGGGCGAGGAGCTGATCAAGGAGAACATGCACA
GCAAGCTGTACCTGGAAGGCAGCGTGAACGGCCACCAGTTCAAGTGCACCCACGAAGGGGAGGGCAAGCC
CTACGAGGGCACCCAGACCAACAGGATCAAGGTGGTGGAGGGAGGCCCCCTGCCGTTCGCATTCGACATC
CTGGCCACCATGTTTATGTACGGGAGCAAGGCCTTCATCAAGTACCCCAAGGGCCTCCCCGATTATTTTA
AGCAGTCCTTCCCTGAGGGCTTCACATGGGAGAGAGTCATGGTGTTCGAAGACGGGGGCGTGCTGACCGC
CACCCAGGACACCAGCCTCCAGGACGGCTGCCTCATCTACAACGTGAAGCTGAGAGGGGTGAACTTCCCA
GCCAACGGCCCCGTGATGAAGCAGACAACACTGGGCTGGGAGCCCAGCACCGAGACCCTGTACCCCGCTG
ACGGCGCCCTGGAAGGCAGATGCGACATGGCCCTGAAGCTCGTGGGCGGGGGCCACCTGCACTGCAACTT
CAAGACCACATACAAATCCAAGAAACCCGCTACAAACCTCAAGATGCCCGGCGTCCACTACGTGGACCGC
AGACTGGAAAGAATCAAGGAGGCCGACAACGAGACCTACGTCGAGCAGCACGAGGTGGCTGTGGCCAGAT
ACTGCGACCTCCCTAGCAAACTGGGGCACAAACTTAATGGCATGGACGAGCTGTACAAGTCCGGACTCAG
ATCTGGAGGCTCCGGAGGCCCAGAGCCAGCGAAGTCTGCTCCCGCCCCGAAAAAGGGCTCCAAGAAGGCG
GTGACTAAGGCGCAGAAGAAAGGCGGCAAGAAGCGCAAGCGCAGCCGCAAGGAGAGCTATTCCATCTATG
TGTACAAGGTTCTGAAGCAGGTCCACCCTGACACCGGCATTTCGTCCAAGGCCATGGGCATCATGAATTC
GTTTGTGAACGACATTTTCGAGCGCATCGCAGGTGAGGCTTCCCGCCTGGCGCATTACAACAAGCGCTCG
ACCATCACCTCCAGGGAGATCCAGACGGCCGTGCGCCTGCTGCTGCCTGGGGAGTTGGCCAAGCACGCCG
TGTCCGAGGGTACTAAGGCCATCACCAAGTACACCAGCGCTAAGTAAGGATCCACCGGATCTAGATAACT
GATCATAATCAGCCATA
